>Addgene plasmid #29100 | pEMS1199 | addgene partial sequence | sequence record 40344 | pEMS1307-fwd 5'-ccgcacgtctaagaaaccat-3'
TATCACGAGGCCCTTTCGTCTTCAAGAATTAATTCCGATCATATTCAATAACCCTTAATGAATTCGAGCT
CCTAGGCCGGCCGGAACACCTATTAATGCCCACATATCTCAAACAAGGAAATATTGATCCTGCCTATCCC
TCTGCTCTCTATTATATATAAAGCAAACAAAGTCATTTATCCTAGGCTGTCTCATAAAAACATTTTGTAG
CTTCCACAGTAGCATTGCAAAGCCTATATTATGAGGAATTTTCCTCTGAAATACATTCCAAATGGTTCGT
GTTTAAGTTTTATTATCCCATCCATTGTTGTATCTTCACCAGAAATAAAATGATTTTTAGTTCTGATGCA
AAATTAATTGCTACATATTTACTGAATGCTTATGATGTGCAAGAAAGAAGTTTTAAGACATTAGCTTTGT
TGGAATTTCCATATTTTCCTGCCCTTATTCCTTGATTTTTCTTTGCCTCTAGCCTGAATAATGTTGATTT
TTCATGAGGTTGCCACAAGGTAAGGCAACAACACATGGAAGAAAATAGGGCAGACACATGCATTCCCCTG
AGGTACTTGTATAGTAACCAAGAAATCAGCAGCAAGGTGTTGGGGGGACTTAACTAGGTAGGTTGCACAT
TTGAGGCTATCCACTCAACTAACAGACAGTTCCAGGCTTTGCTGAGTCAACACCTTTCACAGAAGAAAGA
CCATCATATATTTTATCCCACTTGGCGGCAGCTTACAATAAAACACATGCAGAGAAAATGCTTAAATATA
AAAGTTCAACAGCACTATATAAAAGGAAGGGTTAATTATACTA
