>Addgene plasmid #29100 | pEMS1199 | addgene partial sequence | sequence record 41175 | EGFP-N 5'-CGTCGCCGTCCAGCTCGACCAG-3'
CTCGCCCTTGCTCACCATGGTGGCGGAAGTTCCTATACCTTTTGAAGAATAGGAACTTCGGCGCGCCGGT
GGAACCTCAGAGACCTGAGCGTGGGAGAAAGGGATGGGGGTGAAGAGAGGCAAAAACAAAAAGGGACAAG
GAGAAGGAAAAAAGAAGGGATTTTAAATATTAGCCAGATCCAGATCTGCAATCTGCTGCTTGTGAAAAGA
ACTGGTTGAAAAAAGCCTGTGACCCATCTGCTGCTTGCCCCTGACCTGCAGGAATATTGATCTTAATAGA
GAAGAAGGAGGGGCTGGGCGGGGGTGCTGGTGGTTGTGGGGGTTGGGAGTAAGAGATAGAGAGGGAGGCA
CTCTTGGCACTGTTCCAGACAGAGGAGAAGGGGAGATTTTGAAATAGCTGAAAATCCTGAGACTTACTGA
CAGTGGCTCCTATCAAATTGGAACTTCGGGCTAAATACATTAAAACTGGCATCTGTTTCCTCACACATGC
CCACATGACTAACAGTTGTAAATGAATCCATAGCCTGACAAAATTCCCCTTGAAGAGAACAGAAGGAGCT
ACCCAAGGTTAGCATCTCCAGCTTAGGAAGCAGTCTTTGCATTTCAGTACAATGACTATGAAGGGGGAGT
GTTTTCATTTTATTCCAAGCCCTCTTTCCTACTCTAATGTGTGCATCCCCTCCCCCCAGAATAAACTAAG
ATTCTCCTTTAAAGGGACAGCCTCCAGGGAACAGCCAGTGTCTTTGTGCTATTCATCAAACCCTTTCCCC
