[The description below was written by a language model from this plasmid's Addgene catalogue record.]
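Description:
pEMS1199 is a plasmid from the Pleiades Promoter Project, a collection of constructs carrying compact human-derived regulatory cassettes ("MiniPromoters") designed to drive selective expression in defined regions or cell types of the brain. It is built on the large pEMS1306 backbone (recorded as about 16.5 kb without insert), is maintained in E. coli as a high-copy plasmid and is selected with ampicillin. No feature table accompanies the record, so the origin of replication and the other backbone elements that account for its size are not stated.

The insert is Ple53, a roughly 3.5 kb MiniPromoter assembled from human regulatory sequence of DCX (doublecortin), a gene best known for its expression in migrating and immature neurons. It was cloned by restriction digestion between FseI and AscI sites, upstream of a reporter supplied by the backbone. That reporter is EGFP carrying a nuclear localisation signal. Although the catalogue lists it as a C-terminal tag, the insert is a promoter rather than a coding sequence, so the arrangement is best read as Ple53 driving EGFP-NLS transcription. The nuclear localisation signal concentrates fluorescence in the nucleus, which makes individual expressing cells easier to identify and count in tissue.

The stated purpose is to document the expression pattern of this MiniPromoter as reported in the associated study describing a regulatory toolbox for selective brain expression. The record does not specify how the construct is delivered to cells or animals. Distribution is limited to academic and nonprofit users.
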