Addgene plasmid #29100: pEMS1199
Purpose: Pleiades (Ple) MiniPromoter expression pattern described in Portales-Casamar et al., PNAS, 2010 (PMID: 20807748).
Depositing lab: Elizabeth Simpson. Depositing organization: University of British Columbia. Publication: A regulatory toolbox of MiniPromoters to drive selective expression in the brain. Portales-Casamar E, Swanson DJ, Liu L, de Leeuw CN, Banks KG, Ho Sui SJ, Fulton DL, Ali J, Amirabbasi M, Arenillas DJ, Babyak N, Black SF, Bonaguro RJ, Brauer E, Candido TR, Castellarin M, Chen J, Chen Y, Cheng JC, Chopra V, Docking TR, Dreolini L, D'Souza CA, Flynn EK, Glenn R, Hatakka K, Hearty TG, Imanian B, Jiang S, Khorasan-zadeh S, Komljenovic I, Laprise S, Liao NY, Lim JS, Lithwick S, Liu F, Liu J, Lu M, McConechy M, McLeod AJ, Milisavljevic M, Mis J, O'Connor K, Palma B, Palmquist DL, Schmouth JF, Swanson MI, Tam B, Ticoll A, Turner JL, Varhol R, Vermeulen J, Watkins RF, Wilson G, Wong BK, Wong SH, Wong TY, Yang GS, Ypsilanti AR, Jones SJ, Holt RA, Goldowitz D, Wasserman WW, Simpson EM. Proc Natl Acad Sci U S A. 2010 Sep 21. 107(38):16589-94. 10.1073/pnas.1009158107 PubMed 20807748.
Backbone
  Vector backbone: pEMS1306
  Backbone size w/o insert (bp): 16454
  Vector type: Pleiades Promoter Project [sic, Pleaides Plieades]
Growth in bacteria
  Bacterial resistance: Ampicillin, 100 μg/mL
  Growth temperature: 37°C
  Growth strain: DH5alpha
  Growth instructions: DH10B
  Copy number: High Copy
Gene/Insert
  Gene/Insert name: Ple53 (alt names: DCX; doublecortin)
  Species: H. sapiens (human)
  Insert size (bp): 3520
  Entrez Gene: DCX (a.k.a. DBCN, DC, LISX, SCLH, XLIS)
  Tag / fusion protein: EGFP-NLS (C terminal on backbone)
  Cloning method: Restriction Enzyme; 5′ cloning site FseI (unknown if destroyed); 3′ cloning site AscI (unknown if destroyed)
  Sequencing primers: 5′ Unknown
Terms and licenses: Academic/Nonprofit Terms; Industry Terms: Not Available to Industry
How to cite: pEMS1199 was a gift from Elizabeth Simpson (Addgene plasmid # 29100 ; http://n2t.net/addgene:29100 ; RRID:Addgene_29100)
